>Addgene plasmid #69558 | pET23a-MmUBB(SnaBI) | depositor partial sequence | sequence record 129252 | T7_fwd
TTTTGTTTAACTTTAAGAAGGAGATATACATATGCAGATCTTCGTGAAGACCCTGACCGGCAAGACCATC
ACCCTAGAGGTGGAGCCCAGTGACACCATCGAGAACGTGAAGGCCAAGATCCAGGATAAAGAGGGCATCC
CCCCTGACCAGCAGAGGCTGATCTTTGCCGGCAAGCAGCTGGAAGATGGCCGCACCCTCTCTGATTACAA
CATCCAGAAAGAGTCAACCCTGCACCTGGTCCTCCGTCTGAGGGGTGGCATGCAGATCTTCGTGAAGACC
CTGACCGGCAAGACCATCACCCTGGAGGTGGAGCCCAGTGACACCATCGAGAATGTGAAGGCCAAGATCC
AGGATAAAGAGGGCATCCCCCCTGACCAGCAGAGGCTGATCTTTGCCGGCAAGCAGCTGGAAGATGGCCG
CACCCTCTCTGATTACAACATCCAGAAGGAGTCAACCCTGCACCTGGTCCTCCGTCTGAGGGGTGGCATG
CAGATCTTCGTGAAGACCCTGACTGGCAAGACCATCACCCTGGAGGTGGAGCCCAGTGACACCATCGAGA
ACGTGAAGGCCAAGATCCAGGATAAAGAGGGCATCCCCCCTGACCAGCAGAGGCTGATCTTTGCCGGCAA
GCAGCTGGAAGATGGCCGCACCCTCTCTGATTACAACATCCAGAAGGAGTCAACCCTGCACCTGGTCCTT
CGCCTGAGAGGTGGCATGCAGATCTTCGTGAAGACCCTGACCGGCAAGACCATCACCCTGGAGGTGGAGC
CCAGTGACACCATCGAGAATGTGAAGGCCAAGATCCAGGATAAAGAGGGCATCCCCCCTGACCAGCAGAG
GCTGATCTTTGCCGGCAAGCAGCTGGAAGATGGCCGCACTCTCTCTGATTACAACATCCAGAAAGAGTCG
ACCCTGCACCTGGTCCTCCGTCTGAGGGGTGGCTACGTATTATTCGGTCTGCGGATCCGAATTCGAGCTC
CG
