>Addgene plasmid #69558 | pET23a-MmUBB(SnaBI) | depositor partial sequence | sequence record 129253 | T7term_rev
CTTTGTTAGCAGCCGGATCTCAGTGGTGGTGGTGGTGGTGCTCGAGTGCGGCCGCAAGCTTGTCGACGGA
GCTCGAATTCGGATCCGCAGACCGAATAATACGTAGCCACCCCTCAGACGGAGGACCAGGTGCAGGGTCG
ACTCTTTCTGGATGTTGTAATCAGAGAGAGTGCGGCCATCTTCCAGCTGCTTGCCGGCAAAGATCAGCCT
CTGCTGGTCAGGGGGGATGCCCTCTTTATCCTGGATCTTGGCCTTCACATTCTCGATGGTGTCACTGGGC
TCCACCTCCAGGGTGATGGTCTTGCCGGTCAGGGTCTTCACGAAGATCTGCATGCCACCTCTCAGGCGAA
GGACCAGGTGCAGGGTTGACTCCTTCTGGATGTTGTAATCAGAGAGGGTGCGGCCATCTTCCAGCTGCTT
GCCGGCAAAGATCAGCCTCTGCTGGTCAGGGGGGATGCCCTCTTTATCCTGGATCTTGGCCTTCACGTTC
TCGATGGTGTCACTGGGCTCCACCTCCAGGGTGATGGTCTTGCCAGTCAGGGTCTTCACGAAGATCTGCA
TGCCACCCCTCAGACGGAGGACCAGGTGCAGGGTTGACTCCTTCTGGATGTTGTAATCAGAGAGGGTGCG
GCCATCTTCCAGCTGCTTGCCGGCAAAGATCAGCCTCTGCTGGTCAGGGGGGATGCCCTCTTTATCCTGG
ATCTTGGCCTTCACATTCTCGATGGTGTCACTGGGCTCCACCTCCAGGGTGATGGTCTTGCCGGTCAGGG
TCTTCACGAAGATCTGCATGCCACCCCTCAGACGGAGGACCAGGTGCAGGGTTGACTCTTTCTGGATGTT
GTAATCAGAGAGGGTGCGGCCATCTTCCAGCTGCTTGCCGGCAAAGATCAGCCTCTGCTGGTCAGGGGGG
ATGCCCTCTTTATCCTGGATCTTGGCCTTCACGTTCTCGATGGTG
