>Addgene plasmid #69558 | pET23a-MmUBB(SnaBI) | addgene partial sequence | sequence record 132400 | T7 5'-TAATACGACTCACTATAGGG-3'
ACTTTAAGAAGGAGATATACATATGCAGATCTTCGTGAAGACCCTGACCGGCAAGACCATCACCCTAGAG
GTGGAGCCCAGTGACACCATCGAGAACGTGAAGGCCAAGATCCAGGATAAAGAGGGCATCCCCCCTGACC
AGCAGAGGCTGATCTTTGCCGGCAAGCAGCTGGAAGATGGCCGCACCCTCTCTGATTACAACATCCAGAA
AGAGTCAACCCTGCACCTGGTCCTCCGTCTGAGGGGTGGCATGCAGATCTTCGTGAAGACCCTGACCGGC
AAGACCATCACCCTGGAGGTGGAGCCCAGTGACACCATCGAGAATGTGAAGGCCAAGATCCAGGATAAAG
AGGGCATCCCCCCTGACCAGCAGAGGCTGATCTTTGCCGGCAAGCAGCTGGAAGATGGCCGCACCCTCTC
TGATTACAACATCCAGAAGGAGTCAACCCTGCACCTGGTCCTCCGTCTGAGGGGTGGCATGCAGATCTTC
GTGAAGACCCTGACTGGCAAGACCATCACCCTGGAGGTGGAGCCCAGTGACACCATCGAGAACGTGAAGG
CCAAGATCCAGGATAAAGAGGGCATCCCCCCTGACCAGCAGAGGCTGATCTTTGCCGGCAAGCAGCTGGA
AGATGGCCGCACCCTCTCTGATTACAACATCCAGAAGGAGTCAACCCTGCACCTGGTCCTTCGCCTGAGA
GGTGGCATGCAGATCTTCGTGAAGACCCTGACCGGCAAGACCATCACCCTGGAGGTGGAGCCCAGTGACA
CCATCGAGAATGTGAAGGCCAAGATCCAGGATAAAGAGGGCATCCCCCCTGACCAGCAGAGGCTGATCTT
TGCCGGCAAGCAGCTGGAAGATGGCCGCACTCTCTCTGATTACAACATCCAGAAAGAGTCGACCCTGCAC
CTGGTCCTCCGTCTGAGGGGTGGCTACGTATTATTC
