>Addgene plasmid #69558 | pET23a-MmUBB(SnaBI) | addgene partial sequence | sequence record 132422 | T7term 5'-GCTAGTTATTGCTCAGCGG-3'
CTTTGTTAGCAGCCGGATCTCAGTGGTGGTGGTGGTGGTGCTCGAGTGCGGCCGCAAGCTTGTCGACGGA
GCTCGAATTCGGATCCGCAGACCGAATAATACGTAGCCACCCCTCAGACGGAGGACCAGGTGCAGGGTCG
ACTCTTTCTGGATGTTGTAATCAGAGAGAGTGCGGCCATCTTCCAGCTGCTTGCCGGCAAAGATCAGCCT
CTGCTGGTCAGGGGGGATGCCCTCTTTATCCTGGATCTTGGCCTTCACATTCTCGATGGTGTCACTGGGC
TCCACCTCCAGGGTGATGGTCTTGCCGGTCAGGGTCTTCACGAAGATCTGCATGCCACCTCTCAGGCGAA
GGACCAGGTGCAGGGTTGACTCCTTCTGGATGTTGTAATCAGAGAGGGTGCGGCCATCTTCCAGCTGCTT
GCCGGCAAAGATCAGCCTCTGCTGGTCAGGGGGGATGCCCTCTTTATCCTGGATCTTGGCCTTCACGTTC
TCGATGGTGTCACTGGGCTCCACCTCCAGGGTGATGGTCTTGCCAGTCAGGGTCTTCACGAAGATCTGCA
TGCCACCCCTCAGACGGAGGACCAGGTGCAGGGTTGACTCCTTCTGGATGTTGTAATCAGAGAGGGTGCG
GCCATCTTCCAGCTGCTTGCCGGCAAAGATCAGCCTCTGCTGGTCAGGGGGGATGCCCTCTTTATCCTGG
ATCTTGGCCTTCACATTCTCGATGGTGTCACTGGGCTCCACCTCCAGGGTGATGGTCTTGCCGGTCAGG
