[The description below was written by a language model from this plasmid's Addgene catalogue record.]
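Description:
pET23a-MmUBB(SnaBI) is a bacterial expression-type plasmid built on the Novagen pET-23a backbone, carrying the mouse polyubiquitin B (Ubb) coding sequence under control of a T7 promoter. The total construct is about 4.5 kb, of which the insert accounts for 918 bp, cloned between NdeI and BamHI sites that both remain intact. It is propagated in standard E. coli cloning strains under ampicillin selection and is recorded as low copy. No feature table is provided, so other backbone elements are not itemised in the record, although the listed sequencing primers indicate that the insert sits between the T7 promoter and the T7 terminator, as is usual for pET vectors.

UBB encodes a ubiquitin precursor made of head-to-tail ubiquitin repeats ending in a single extra C-terminal residue, which deubiquitinases must process to release free ubiquitin monomers. In this version, the last two codons of the open reading frame, encoding the terminal tyrosine and the stop codon, were altered by site-directed mutagenesis to create a SnaBI restriction site. The tyrosine codon change is synonymous, while the stop codon is lost. SnaBI is a blunt cutter, so digesting the plasmid yields a linear template that ends within the coding sequence and lacks a stop codon. T7-driven in vitro transcription/translation from this template therefore produces a "stopless" UBB protein. The stated purpose is in vitro synthesis rather than bacterial overexpression, and the associated work concerns the de novo synthesis of ubiquitin and the identification of deubiquitinases acting on ubiquitin precursors.
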