Addgene plasmid #69558: pET23a-MmUBB(SnaBI)
Purpose: In vitro transcription/translation (T7)
Depositing lab: Jorge Eduardo Azevedo. Depositing organization: Instituto de Biologia Molecular e Celular (IBMC). Publication: The de novo synthesis of ubiquitin: identification of deubiquitinases acting on ubiquitin precursors. Grou CP, Pinto MP, Mendes AV, Domingues P, Azevedo JE. Sci Rep. 2015 Aug 3;5:12836. doi: 10.1038/srep12836. PubMed 26235645.
Backbone
  Vector backbone: pET-23a
  Backbone manufacturer: Novagen
  Backbone size w/o insert (bp): 3626
  Total vector size (bp): 4544
  Vector type: Bacterial Expression
Growth in bacteria
  Bacterial resistance: Ampicillin, 100 μg/mL
  Growth temperature: 37°C
  Growth strain: DH5alpha
  Copy number: Low Copy
Gene/Insert
  Gene/Insert name: UBB (alt name: polyubiquitin B)
  Species: M. musculus (mouse)
  Insert size (bp): 918
  Mutation: The two last codons (TATTAA; encoding the last tyrosine and the stop codon) were replaced by TACGTA by site-directed mutagenesis to generate a SnaBI restriction site.
  GenBank ID: NM_011664.3
  Entrez Gene: Ubb (a.k.a. AL033289, Rps27a, Uba52, Ubb2, Ubc)
  Promoter: T7
  Cloning method: Restriction Enzyme; 5′ cloning site NdeI (not destroyed); 3′ cloning site BamHI (not destroyed)
  Sequencing primers: 5′ T7; 3′ T7 term
Terms and licenses: Academic/Nonprofit Terms; Industry Terms: Not Available to Industry
Depositor comments: Plasmid digestion with the restriction enzyme SnaBI generates a linear DNA fragment that allows in vitro synthesis of a stopless UBB protein.
How to cite: pET23a-MmUBB(SnaBI) was a gift from Jorge Eduardo Azevedo (Addgene plasmid # 69558 ; http://n2t.net/addgene:69558 ; RRID:Addgene_69558)
